Addgene plasmid #67529: eGFPC1 FKBP
Purpose: Expresses GFP fused FKBP
Depositing lab: Stephen Tait. Depositing organization: University of Glasgow. Publication: Limited mitochondrial permeabilization causes DNA damage and genomic instability in the absence of cell death. Ichim G, Lopez J, Ahmed SU, Muthalagu N, Giampazolias E, Delgado ME, Haller M, Riley JS, Mason SM, Athineos D, Parsons MJ, van de Kooij B, Bouchier-Hayes L, Chalmers AJ, Rooswinkel RW, Oberst A, Blyth K, Rehm M, Murphy DJ, Tait SW. Mol Cell. 2015 Mar 5;57(5):860-72. doi: 10.1016/j.molcel.2015.01.018. Epub 2015 Feb 19. PubMed 25702873.
Backbone
  Vector backbone: eGFPC1
  Backbone manufacturer: Clontech
  Backbone size w/o insert (bp): 4500
  Total vector size (bp): 5043
  Modifications to backbone: None
  Vector type: Mammalian Expression
  Selectable markers: Neomycin (select with G418)
Growth in bacteria
  Bacterial resistance: Kanamycin, 50 μg/mL
  Growth temperature: 37°C
  Growth strain: DH5alpha
  Growth instructions: None
  Copy number: High Copy
Gene/Insert
  Gene/Insert name: FKBP
  Species: H. sapiens (human)
  Insert size (bp): 321
  Mutation: F36V
  Tag / fusion protein: eGFP (N terminal on insert)
  Cloning method: Restriction Enzyme; 5′ cloning site EcoRI (not destroyed); 3′ cloning site BamH1 (not destroyed)
  Sequencing primers: 5′ CMV
Terms and licenses: Academic/Nonprofit Terms; Industry Terms: Not Available to Industry
How to cite: eGFPC1 FKBP was a gift from Stephen Tait (Addgene plasmid # 67529 ; http://n2t.net/addgene:67529 ; RRID:Addgene_67529)
