[The description below was written by a language model from this plasmid's Addgene catalogue record and pLannotate feature annotations shown in this document.]
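Description:
eGFPC1 FKBP is a mammalian expression plasmid of about 5.0 kb built on the Clontech eGFPC1 backbone and designed to produce human FKBP fused to the C-terminus of EGFP. It replicates in E. coli from a high-copy ColE1/pUC-type origin and also carries an f1 phage origin. A single NeoR/KanR (Tn5 aminoglycoside phosphotransferase) gene provides both selections. A bacterial bla-type promoter drives it for kanamycin resistance in bacteria, and the SV40 enhancer/early promoter drives it for G418 selection of transfected mammalian cells, with the HSV TK polyadenylation signal terminating the cassette. Short hits annotated as ble, bGH poly(A) and SV40 large T antigen are fragments and are probably backbone remnants or annotation artefacts, not functional parts.

The expression unit consists of the human CMV immediate-early enhancer and promoter, the EGFP coding sequence, a remnant of the multiple cloning site, the FKBP insert cloned between EcoRI and BamHI, and the SV40 poly(A) signal. The roughly 320 bp insert encodes FKBP12 with the F36V substitution, which the feature table identifies as the DmrB domain. This variant binds synthetic ligands that do not bind wild-type FKBP, and it is widely used as a chemically inducible homodimerization module. The resulting protein is a constitutively expressed, green-fluorescent FKBP(F36V) fusion that can be followed by microscopy or flow cytometry. The record states only that the plasmid expresses GFP-fused FKBP. It comes from a study of limited mitochondrial permeabilization, DNA damage and genomic instability, but its exact role in that work is not specified.
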