Features (pLannotate 1.2.2; 15 found; start..end, strand, type, name):
     61..364     +  enhancer       CMV enhancer: human cytomegalovirus immediate early enhancer
    365..568     +  promoter       CMV promoter: human cytomegalovirus (CMV) immediate early promoter
    613..1329    +  CDS            EGFP: EGFP is a basic (constitutively fluorescent) green fluorescent protein published in 1996, derived from Aequorea victoria. It is reported to be a rapidly-maturing weak dimer with moderate acid sensitivity.
   1330..1366    +  misc_feature   MCS (fragment): multiple cloning site
   1378..1685    +  CDS            DmrB (fragment): F36V mutant of FK506-binding protein FKBP12 binds synthetic ligands that do not bind wild-type FKBP
   1724..1808    +  CDS            large T antigen (fragment): large T antigen from SV40 (simian virus 40)
   1831..1952    +  polyA_signal   SV40 poly(A) signal: SV40 polyadenylation signal
   1986..2414    -  rep_origin     f1 ori (sequence partly withheld): f1 bacteriophage origin of replication; arrow indicates direction of (+) strand synthesis
   2441..2545    +  promoter       AmpR promoter: bla
   2547..2904    +  promoter       SV40 promoter: SV40 enhancer and early promoter
   2939..3733    +  CDS            NeoR/KanR: aminoglycoside phosphotransferase from Tn5; aph(3')-II (or nptII); confers resistance to neomycin, kanamycin, and G418 (Geneticin®)
   3754..3906    +  CDS            ble (fragment): BLE_KLEPN - Experimental evidence at protein level: Swiss-Prot protein existence level 1. Binding protein with a strong affinity to the bleomycin family of antibiotics. Binds to CL990; an antimitotic-antibiotic compound. From Klebsiella pneumoniae.
   3965..4012    +  polyA_signal   HSV TK poly(A) signal: herpes simplex virus thymidine kinase polyadenylation signal (Cole and Stacy, 1985)
   4103..4119    -  polyA_signal   bGH poly(A) signal (fragment): bovine growth hormone polyadenylation signal
   4341..4929    +  rep_origin     ori: high-copy-number ColE1/pMB1/pBR322/pUC origin of replication
>Addgene plasmid #67529 | eGFPC1 FKBP | depositor full sequence | sequence record 116201 | Whole plasmid
TAGTTATTAATAGTAATCAATTACGGGGTCATTAGTTCATAGCCCATATATGGAGTTCCGCGTTACATAA
CTTACGGTAAATGGCCCGCCTGGCTGACCGCCCAACGACCCCCGCCCATTGACGTCAATAATGACGTATG
TTCCCATAGTAACGCCAATAGGGACTTTCCATTGACGTCAATGGGTGGAGTATTTACGGTAAACTGCCCA
CTTGGCAGTACATCAAGTGTATCATATGCCAAGTACGCCCCCTATTGACGTCAATGACGGTAAATGGCCC
GCCTGGCATTATGCCCAGTACATGACCTTATGGGACTTTCCTACTTGGCAGTACATCTACGTATTAGTCA
TCGCTATTACCATGGTGATGCGGTTTTGGCAGTACATCAATGGGCGTGGATAGCGGTTTGACTCACGGGG
ATTTCCAAGTCTCCACCCCATTGACGTCAATGGGAGTTTGTTTTGGCACCAAAATCAACGGGACTTTCCA
AAATGTCGTAACAACTCCGCCCCATTGACGCAAATGGGCGGTAGGCGTGTACGGTGGGAGGTCTATATAA
GCAGAGCTGGTTTAGTGAACCGTCAGATCCGCTAGCGCTACCGGTCGCCACCATGGTGAGCAAGGGCGAG
GAGCTGTTCACCGGGGTGGTGCCCATCCTGGTCGAGCTGGACGGCGACGTAAACGGCCACAAGTTCAGCG
TGTCCGGCGAGGGCGAGGGCGATGCCACCTACGGCAAGCTGACCCTGAAGTTCATCTGCACCACCGGCAA
GCTGCCCGTGCCCTGGCCCACCCTCGTGACCACCCTGACCTACGGCGTGCAGTGCTTCAGCCGCTACCCC
GACCACATGAAGCAGCACGACTTCTTCAAGTCCGCCATGCCCGAAGGCTACGTCCAGGAGCGCACCATCT
TCTTCAAGGACGACGGCAACTACAAGACCCGCGCCGAGGTGAAGTTCGAGGGCGACACCCTGGTGAACCG
CATCGAGCTGAAGGGCATCGACTTCAAGGAGGACGGCAACATCCTGGGGCACAAGCTGGAGTACAACTAC
AACAGCCACAACGTCTATATCATGGCCGACAAGCAGAAGAACGGCATCAAGGTGAACTTCAAGATCCGCC
ACAACATCGAGGACGGCAGCGTGCAGCTCGCCGACCACTACCAGCAGAACACCCCCATCGGCGACGGCCC
CGTGCTGCTGCCCGACAACCACTACCTGAGCACCCAGTCCGCCCTGAGCAAAGACCCCAACGAGAAGCGC
GATCACATGGTCCTGCTGGAGTTCGTGACCGCCGCCGGGATCACTCTCGGCATGGACGAGCTGTACAAGT
CCGGACTCAGATCTCGAGCTCAAGCTTCGAATTCTGGAGGTGGCGGGGGAGTGCAGGTGGAAACTATCTC
CCCAGGAGACGGGCGCACCTTCCCCAAGCGCGGCCAGACCTGCGTGGTGCACTACACCGGGATGCTTGAA
GATGGAAAGAAAGTTGATTCCTCCCGGGACAGAAACAAGCCCTTTAAGTTTATGCTAGGCAAGCAGGAGG
TGATCCGAGGCTGGGAAGAAGGGGTTGCCCAGATGAGTGTGGGTCAGAGAGCCAAACTGACTATATCTCC
AGATTATGCCTATGGTGCCACTGGGCACCCAGGCATCATCCCACCACATGCCACTCTCGTCTTCGATGTG
GAGCTGCTGAAGCTGGAGTGAGGATCCACCGGATCTAGATAACTGATCATAATCAGCCATACCACATTTG
TAGAGGTTTTACTTGCTTTAAAAAACCTCCCACACCTCCCCCTGAACCTGAAACATAAAATGAATGCAAT
TGTTGTTGTTAACTTGTTTATTGCAGCTTATAATGGTTACAAATAAAGCAATAGCATCACAAATTTCACA
AATAAAGCATTTTTTTCACTGCATTCTAGTTGTGGTTTGTCCAAACTCATCAATGTATCTTAACGCGTAA
ATTGTAAGCGTTAATATTTTGTTAAAATTCGCGTTAAATTTTTGTTAAATCAGCTCATTTTTTAACCAAT
AGGCCGAAATCGGCAAAATCCCTTATAAATCAAAAGAATAGACCGAGATAGGGT
[37 nt withheld, positions 2085-2121]
AAAGAACGTGGACTCCAACGTCAAAGG
[49 nt withheld, positions 2149-2197]
T
[91 nt withheld, positions 2199-2289]
G
[124 nt withheld, positions 2291-2414]
CAGGTGGCACTTTTCGGGGAAATGTGCGCGGAACCCCTATTTGTTTATTTTTCTAAATACATTCAAATAT
GTATCCGCTCATGAGACAATAACCCTGATAAATGCTTCAATAATATTGAAAAAGGAAGAGTCCTGAGGCG
GAAAGAACCAGCTGTGGAATGTGTGTCAGTTAGGGTGTGGAAAGTCCCCAGGCTCCCCAGCAGGCAGAAG
TATGCAAAGCATGCATCTCAATTAGTCAGCAACCAGGTGTGGAAAGTCCCCAGGCTCCCCAGCAGGCAGA
AGTATGCAAAGCATGCATCTCAATTAGTCAGCAACCATAGTCCCGCCCCTAACTCCGCCCATCCCGCCCC
TAACTCCGCCCAGTTCCGCCCATTCTCCGCCCCATGGCTGACTAATTTTTTTTATTTATGCAGAGGCCGA
GGCCGCCTCGGCCTCTGAGCTATTCCAGAAGTAGTGAGGAGGCTTTTTTGGAGGCCTAGGCTTTTGCAAA
GATCGATCAAGAGACAGGATGAGGATCGTTTCGCATGATTGAACAAGATGGATTGCACGCAGGTTCTCCG
GCCGCTTGGGTGGAGAGGCTATTCGGCTATGACTGGGCACAACAGACAATCGGCTGCTCTGATGCCGCCG
TGTTCCGGCTGTCAGCGCAGGGGCGCCCGGTTCTTTTTGTCAAGACCGACCTGTCCGGTGCCCTGAATGA
ACTGCAAGACGAGGCAGCGCGGCTATCGTGGCTGGCCACGACGGGCGTTCCTTGCGCAGCTGTGCTCGAC
GTTGTCACTGAAGCGGGAAGGGACTGGCTGCTATTGGGCGAAGTGCCGGGGCAGGATCTCCTGTCATCTC
ACCTTGCTCCTGCCGAGAAAGTATCCATCATGGCTGATGCAATGCGGCGGCTGCATACGCTTGATCCGGC
TACCTGCCCATTCGACCACCAAGCGAAACATCGCATCGAGCGAGCACGTACTCGGATGGAAGCCGGTCTT
GTCGATCAGGATGATCTGGACGAAGAGCATCAGGGGCTCGCGCCAGCCGAACTGTTCGCCAGGCTCAAGG
CGAGCATGCCCGACGGCGAGGATCTCGTCGTGACCCATGGCGATGCCTGCTTGCCGAATATCATGGTGGA
AAATGGCCGCTTTTCTGGATTCATCGACTGTGGCCGGCTGGGTGTGGCGGACCGCTATCAGGACATAGCG
TTGGCTACCCGTGATATTGCTGAAGAGCTTGGCGGCGAATGGGCTGACCGCTTCCTCGTGCTTTACGGTA
TCGCCGCTCCCGATTCGCAGCGCATCGCCTTCTATCGCCTTCTTGACGAGTTCTTCTGAGCGGGACTCTG
GGGTTCGAAATGACCGACCAAGCGACGCCCAACCTGCCATCACGAGATTTCGATTCCACCGCCGCCTTCT
ATGAAAGGTTGGGCTTCGGAATCGTTTTCCGGGACGCCGGCTGGATGATCCTCCAGCGCGGGGATCTCAT
GCTGGAGTTCTTCGCCCACCCTAGGGGGAGGCTAACTGAAACACGGAAGGAGACAATACCGGAAGGAACC
CGCGCTATGACGGCAATAAAAAGACAGAATAAAACGCACGGTGTTGGGTCGTTTGTTCATAAACGCGGGG
TTCGGTCCCAGGGCTGGCACTCTGTCGATACCCCACCGAGACCCCATTGGGGCCAATACGCCCGCGTTTC
TTCCTTTTCCCCACCCCACCCCCCAAGTTCGGGTGAAGGCCCAGGGCTCGCAGCCAACGTCGGGGCGGCA
GGCCCTGCCATAGCCTCAGGTTACTCATATATACTTTAGATTGATTTAAAACTTCATTTTTAATTTAAAA
GGATCTAGGTGAAGATCCTTTTTGATAATCTCATGACCAAAATCCCTTAACGTGAGTTTTCGTTCCACTG
AGCGTCAGACCCCGTAGAAAAGATCAAAGGATCTTCTTGAGATCCTTTTTTTCTGCGCGTAATCTGCTGC
TTGCAAACAAAAAAACCACCGCTACCAGCGGTGGTTTGTTTGCCGGATCAAGAGCTACCAACTCTTTTTC
CGAAGGTAACTGGCTTCAGCAGAGCGCAGATACCAAATACTGTCCTTCTAGTGTAGCCGTAGTTAGGCCA
CCACTTCAAGAACTCTGTAGCACCGCCTACATACCTCGCTCTGCTAATCCTGTTACCAGTGGCTGCTGCC
AGTGGCGATAAGTCGTGTCTTACCGGGTTGGACTCAAGACGATAGTTACCGGATAAGGCGCAGCGGTCGG
GCTGAACGGGGGGTTCGTGCACACAGCCCAGCTTGGAGCGAACGACCTACACCGAACTGAGATACCTACA
GCGTGAGCTATGAGAAAGCGCCACGCTTCCCGAAGGGAGAAAGGCGGACAGGTATCCGGTAAGCGGCAGG
GTCGGAACAGGAGAGCGCACGAGGGAGCTTCCAGGGGGAAACGCCTGGTATCTTTATAGTCCTGTCGGGT
TTCGCCACCTCTGACTTGAGCGTCGATTTTTGTGATGCTCGTCAGGGGGGCGGAGCCTATGGAAAAACGC
CAGCAACGCGGCCTTTTTACGGTTCCTGGCCTTTTGCTGGCCTTTTGCTCACATGTTCTTTCCTGCGTTA
TCCCCTGATTCTGTGGATAACCGTATTACCGCCATGCAT
