>Addgene plasmid #67529 | eGFPC1 FKBP | addgene partial sequence | sequence record 121098 | CMV-F 5'-CGCAAATGGGCGGTAGGCGTG-3'
TCAGATCCGCTAGCGCTACCGGTCGCCACCATGGTGAGCAAGGGCGAGGAGCTGTTCACCGGGGTGGTGC
CCATCCTGGTCGAGCTGGACGGCGACGTAAACGGCCACAAGTTCAGCGTGTCCGGCGAGGGCGAGGGCGA
TGCCACCTACGGCAAGCTGACCCTGAAGTTCATCTGCACCACCGGCAAGCTGCCCGTGCCCTGGCCCACC
CTCGTGACCACCCTGACCTACGGCGTGCAGTGCTTCAGCCGCTACCCCGACCACATGAAGCAGCACGACT
TCTTCAAGTCCGCCATGCCCGAAGGCTACGTCCAGGAGCGCACCATCTTCTTCAAGGACGACGGCAACTA
CAAGACCCGCGCCGAGGTGAAGTTCGAGGGCGACACCCTGGTGAACCGCATCGAGCTGAAGGGCATCGAC
TTCAAGGAGGACGGCAACATCCTGGGGCACAAGCTGGAGTACAACTACAACAGCCACAACGTCTATATCA
TGGCCGACAAGCAGAAGAACGGCATCAAGGTGAACTTCAAGATCCGCCACAACATCGAGGACGGCAGCGT
GCAGCTCGCCGACCACTACCAGCAGAACACCCCCATCGGCGACGGCCCCGTGCTGCTGCCCGACAACCAC
TACCTGAGCACCCAGTCCGCCCTGAGCAAAGACCCCAACGAGAAGCGCGATCACATGGTCCTGCTGGAGT
TCGTGACCGCCGCCGGGATCACTCTCGGCATGGACGAGCTGTACAAGTCCGGACTCAGATCTCGAGCTCA
AGCTTCGAATTCTGGAGGTG
