>Addgene plasmid #67529 | eGFPC1 FKBP | addgene partial sequence | sequence record 121106 | SV40pA-R 5'-GAAATTTGTGATGCTATTGC-3'
AACAACAACAATTGCATTCATTTTATGTTTCAGGTTCAGGGGGAGGTGTGGGAGGTTTTTTAAAGCAAGT
AAAACCTCTACAAATGTGGTATGGCTGATTATGATCAGTTATCTAGATCCGGTGGATCCTCACTCCAGCT
TCAGCAGCTCCACATCGAAGACGAGAGTGGCATGTGGTGGGATGATGCCTGGGTGCCCAGTGGCACCATA
GGCATAATCTGGAGATATAGTCAGTTTGGCTCTCTGACCCACACTCATCTGGGCAACCCCTTCTTCCCAG
CCTCGGATCACCTCCTGCTTGCCTAGCATAAACTTAAAGGGCTTGTTTCTGTCCCGGGAGGAATCAACTT
TCTTTCCATCTTCAAGCATCCCGGTGTAGTGCACCACGCAGGTCTGGCCGCGCTTGGGGAAGGTGCGCCC
GTCTCCTGGGGAGATAGTTTCCACCTGCACTCCCCCGCCACCTCCAGAATTCGAAGCTTGAGCTCGAGAT
CTGAGTCCGGACTTGTACAGCTCGTCCATGCCGAGAGTGATCCCGGCGGCGGTCACGAACTCCAGCAGGA
CCATGTGATCGCGCTTCTCGTTGGGGTCTTTGCTCAGGGCGGACTGGGTGCTCAGGTAGTGGTTGTCGGG
CAGCAGCACGGGGCCGTCGCCGATGGGGGTGTTCTGCTGGTAGTGGTCGGCGAGCTGCACGCTGCCGTCC
TCGATGTTGTGGCGGATCTTGAAGTTCACCTTGATGCCGTTCTTCTGCTTGTCGGCCATGATATAGACGT
TGTGGCTGTTGTAGTTGTACTCCAGCTTGTGCCCCAGGATGTTGCCGTCCTCCTTGAAGTCGATGCCCTT
CAGCTCGATGCGGTTCACCAGGGTGTCGCCCTCGAACTTC
